Addgene plasmid #215156: Pfu-MBP
Purpose: Encodes a thermostable maltose binding protein
Depositing lab: Travis Beddoe & Bhuvana Shanbhag. Depositing organization: La Trobe University.
Backbone
  Vector backbone: pET-28a(+)
  Vector type: Bacterial Expression
Growth in bacteria
  Bacterial resistance: Kanamycin, 50 μg/mL
  Growth temperature: 37°C
  Growth strain: DH5alpha
  Copy number: High Copy
Gene/Insert
  Gene/Insert name: Pfu-MBP
  Species: Pyrococcus furiosus
  Promoter: T7 lac
  Cloning method: Restriction Enzyme; 5′ cloning site NcoI (not destroyed); 3′ cloning site XhoI (not destroyed)
  Sequencing primers: 5′ T7 fwd; 3′ T7 Rev
Terms and licenses: Academic/Nonprofit Terms; Industry Terms: Not Available to Industry
How to cite: Pfu-MBP was a gift from Travis Beddoe & Bhuvana Shanbhag (Addgene plasmid # 215156 ; http://n2t.net/addgene:215156 ; RRID:Addgene_215156)
