[The description below was written by a language model from this plasmid's Addgene catalogue record and pLannotate feature annotations shown in this document.]
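Description:
Pfu-MBP is a bacterial expression plasmid built on the pET-28a(+) backbone that encodes the maltose-binding protein of the hyperthermophilic archaeon Pyrococcus furiosus. The sequenced record is 6,385 nt. The insert was cloned between the NcoI and XhoI sites, both retained, and the feature table identifies it as a fragment of the P. furiosus malE gene, whose product is the substrate-binding component of an ABC transport system and is annotated as binding maltotriose more tightly than maltose. Immediately downstream of the coding region lies a short polyhistidine stretch, scored as a partial match to a longer His tag, which is consistent with the C-terminal His tag supplied by the vector after XhoI and would allow metal-affinity purification. The small "SET1" fragment called just before the terminator is probably a match to vector sequence derived from T7 gene 10 rather than a deliberate fusion partner.

Expression is driven by the T7 promoter with an adjacent lac operator and the T7 gene 10 ribosome binding site, and transcription ends at the T7 terminator. The plasmid carries lacI under its own promoter, so transcription is repressed until induction with IPTG in a host that supplies T7 RNA polymerase. Selection is by kanamycin through the aph(3')-Ia gene. Replication uses a ColE1/pBR322-type origin accompanied by the bom and rop elements; the catalogue lists it as high copy, although rop normally moderates copy number. An f1 origin is also present, and the short tetracycline-resistance fragments are nonfunctional pBR322 remnants. The stated purpose is production of a thermostable maltose-binding protein; the record does not specify further applications.
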