Features (pLannotate 1.2.2; 19 found; start..end, strand, type, name):
    216..234     +  promoter       T7 promoter: promoter for bacteriophage T7 RNA polymerase
    235..259     +  protein_bind   lac operator: The lac repressor binds to the lac operator to inhibit transcription in E. coli. This inhibition can be relieved by adding lactose or isopropyl-β-D-thiogalactopyranoside (IPTG). lac repressor encoded by lacI
    274..296     +  RBS            RBS: efficient ribosome binding site from bacteriophage T7 gene 10 (Olins and Rangwala, 1989)
    324..1448    +  CDS            malE (fragment): MALE_PYRFU - Experimental evidence at protein level: Swiss-Prot protein existence level 1. Involved in an abc transport system for maltotriose. Binds maltotriose much more tightly than maltose. From Pyrococcus furiosus (strain ATCC 43587 / DSM 3638 / JCM 8422 / Vc1).
   1461..1478    +  CDS            9xHis (fragment): 9xHis affinity tag
   1488..1537    +  CDS            SET1 (fragment): solubility-enhancement tag derived from T7 phage gene 10B
   1545..1592    +  terminator     T7 terminator: transcription terminator for bacteriophage T7 RNA polymerase
   1629..2084    +  rep_origin     f1 ori (sequence partly withheld): f1 bacteriophage origin of replication; arrow indicates direction of (+) strand synthesis
   2111..2168    +  promoter       AmpR promoter (fragment): bla
   2177..2992    -  CDS            KanR: aminoglycoside phosphotransferase; aph(3')-Ia; confers resistance to kanamycin in bacteria or G418 (Geneticin®) in eukaryotes
   3114..3702    +  rep_origin     ori: high-copy-number ColE1/pMB1/pBR322/pUC origin of replication
   3888..4030    -  misc_feature   bom: basis of mobility region from pBR322
   4132..4323    -  CDS            rop: Rop protein, which maintains plasmids at low copy number; rop
   4340..4720    +  CDS            YPB1_ECOLX: Protein predicted: Swiss-Prot protein existence level 4. From Escherichia coli.
   4792..5083    -  CDS            TcR (fragment): tetracycline efflux protein; tet; confers resistance to tetracycline
   5098..5119    -  protein_bind   CAP binding site: CAP binding activates transcription in the presence of cAMP. E. coli catabolite activator protein
   5132..6214    -  CDS            lacI: lac repressor; lacI; The lac repressor binds to the lac operator to inhibit transcription in E. coli. This inhibition can be relieved by adding lactose or isopropyl-β-D-thiogalactopyranoside (IPTG).
   6215..6292    -  promoter       lacI promoter: lacI
   6300..194     -  CDS            TcR (fragment) (across the origin): tetracycline efflux protein; tet; confers resistance to tetracycline
>Addgene plasmid #215156 | Pfu-MBP | addgene full sequence | sequence record 430149 | Addgene NGS Result
GTGCATGCAAGGAGATGGCGCCCAACAGTCCCCCGGCCACGGGGCCTGCCACCATACCCACGCCGAAACA
AGCGCTCATGAGCCCGAAGTGGCGAGCCCGATCTTCCCCATCGGTGATGTCGGCGATATAGGCGCCAGCA
ACCGCACCTGTGGCGCCGGTGATGCCGGCCACGATGCGTCCGGCGTAGAGGATCGAGATCTCGATCCCGC
GAAATTAATACGACTCACTATAGGGGAATTGTGAGCGGATAACAATTCCCCTCTAGAAATAATTTTGTTT
AACTTTAAGAAGGAGATATACCATGGGCATGAAGATCGAGGAAGGTAAGGTTGTTATTTGGCACGCGATG
CAGCCGAACGAGCTGGAAGTGTTTCAAAGCCTGGCGGAGGAATACATGGCGCTGTGCCCGGAAGTGGAAA
TCGTTTTCGAACAGAAGCCGAACCTGGAGGACGCGCTGAAAGCGGCGATTCCGACCGGTCAAGGTCCGGA
CCTGTTTATCTGGGCGCACGATTGGATTGGCAAATTCGCGGAAGCGGGTCTGCTGGAGCCGATCGACGAA
TATGTTACCGAGGATCTGCTGAACGAGTTTGCGCCGATGGCGCAGGATGCGATGCAATACAAGGGCCACT
ACTATGCGCTGCCGTTTGCGGCGGAAACCGTGGCGATCATTTATAACAAGGAAATGGTTAGCGAGCCGCC
GAAAACCTTTGACGAAATGAAGGCGATCATGGAGAAATACTATGATCCGGCGAACGAGAAATACGGTATC
GCGTGGCCGATTAACGCGTATTTCATCAGCGCGATTGCGCAGGCGTTTGGTGGCTACTATTTCGACGATA
AGACCGAACAACCGGGCCTGGACAAACCGGAGACCATCGAAGGTTTTAAGTTCTTTTTCACCGAGATTTG
GCCGTACATGGCGCCGACCGGCGATTATAACACCCAGCAAAGCATCTTCCTGGAAGGCCGTGCGCCGATG
ATGGTGAACGGTCCGTGGAGCATCAACGACGTTAAGAAAGCGGGCATTAACTTTGGTGTGGTTCCGCTGC
CGCCGATCATTAAGGATGGCAAAGAGTACTGGCCGCGTCCGTATGGTGGCGTGAAACTGATCTACTTTGC
GGCGGGTATTAAGAACAAAGACGCGGCGTGGAAGTTCGCGAAATGGCTGACCACCAGCGAGGAAAGCATC
AAGACCCTGGCGCTGGAACTGGGTTATATTCCGGTGCTGACCAAAGTTCTGGACGATCCGGAGATCAAGA
ACGACCCGGTGATTTACGGCTTCGGTCAGGCGGTTCAACACGCGTATCTGATGCCGAAGAGCCCGAAAAT
GAGCGCGGTGTGGGGTGGCGTTGATGGTGCGATCAACGAAATTCTGCAGGACCCGCAAAACGCGGACATC
GAAGGTATTCTGAAGAAATACCAGCAAGAGATCCTGAACAACATGCAGTAATAACTCGAGCACCACCACC
ACCACCACTGAGATCCGGCTGCTAACAAAGCCCGAAAGGAAGCTGAGTTGGCTGCTGCCACCGCTGAGCA
ATAACTAGCATAACCCCTTGGGGCCTCTAAACGGGTCTTGAGGGGTTTTTTGCTGAAAGGAGGAACTATA
TCCGGATTGGCGAATGGG
[124 nt withheld, positions 1629-1752]
C
[91 nt withheld, positions 1754-1844]
A
[49 nt withheld, positions 1846-1894]
CCTTTGACGTTGGAGTCCACGTTCTTT
[37 nt withheld, positions 1922-1958]
ACCCTATCTCGGTCTATTCTTTTGATTTATAAGGGATTTTGCCGATTTCGGCCTATTGGTTAAAAAATGA
GCTGATTTAACAAAAATTTAACGCGAATTTTAACAAAATATTAACGTTTACAATTTCAGGTGGCACTTTT
CGGGGAAATGTGCGCGGAACCCCTATTTGTTTATTTTTCTAAATACATTCAAATATGTATCCGCTCATGA
ATTAATTCTTAGAAAAACTCATCGAGCATCAAATGAAACTGCAATTTATTCATATCAGGATTATCAATAC
CATATTTTTGAAAAAGCCGTTTCTGTAATGAAGGAGAAAACTCACCGAGGCAGTTCCATAGGATGGCAAG
ATCCTGGTATCGGTCTGCGATTCCGACTCGTCCAACATCAATACAACCTATTAATTTCCCCTCGTCAAAA
ATAAGGTTATCAAGTGAGAAATCACCATGAGTGACGACTGAATCCGGTGAGAATGGCAAAAGTTTATGCA
TTTCTTTCCAGACTTGTTCAACAGGCCAGCCATTACGCTCGTCATCAAAATCACTCGCATCAACCAAACC
GTTATTCATTCGTGATTGCGCCTGAGCGAGACGAAATACGCGATCGCTGTTAAAAGGACAATTACAAACA
GGAATCGAATGCAACCGGCGCAGGAACACTGCCAGCGCATCAACAATATTTTCACCTGAATCAGGATATT
CTTCTAATACCTGGAATGCTGTTTTCCCGGGGATCGCAGTGGTGAGTAACCATGCATCATCAGGAGTACG
GATAAAATGCTTGATGGTCGGAAGAGGCATAAATTCCGTCAGCCAGTTTAGTCTGACCATCTCATCTGTA
ACATCATTGGCAACGCTACCTTTGCCATGTTTCAGAAACAACTCTGGCGCATCGGGCTTCCCATACAATC
GATAGATTGTCGCACCTGATTGCCCGACATTATCGCGAGCCCATTTATACCCATATAAATCAGCATCCAT
GTTGGAATTTAATCGCGGCCTAGAGCAAGACGTTTCCCGTTGAATATGGCTCATAACACCCCTTGTATTA
CTGTTTATGTAAGCAGACAGTTTTATTGTTCATGACCAAAATCCCTTAACGTGAGTTTTCGTTCCACTGA
GCGTCAGACCCCGTAGAAAAGATCAAAGGATCTTCTTGAGATCCTTTTTTTCTGCGCGTAATCTGCTGCT
TGCAAACAAAAAAACCACCGCTACCAGCGGTGGTTTGTTTGCCGGATCAAGAGCTACCAACTCTTTTTCC
GAAGGTAACTGGCTTCAGCAGAGCGCAGATACCAAATACTGTCCTTCTAGTGTAGCCGTAGTTAGGCCAC
CACTTCAAGAACTCTGTAGCACCGCCTACATACCTCGCTCTGCTAATCCTGTTACCAGTGGCTGCTGCCA
GTGGCGATAAGTCGTGTCTTACCGGGTTGGACTCAAGACGATAGTTACCGGATAAGGCGCAGCGGTCGGG
CTGAACGGGGGGTTCGTGCACACAGCCCAGCTTGGAGCGAACGACCTACACCGAACTGAGATACCTACAG
CGTGAGCTATGAGAAAGCGCCACGCTTCCCGAAGGGAGAAAGGCGGACAGGTATCCGGTAAGCGGCAGGG
TCGGAACAGGAGAGCGCACGAGGGAGCTTCCAGGGGGAAACGCCTGGTATCTTTATAGTCCTGTCGGGTT
TCGCCACCTCTGACTTGAGCGTCGATTTTTGTGATGCTCGTCAGGGGGGCGGAGCCTATGGAAAAACGCC
AGCAACGCGGCCTTTTTACGGTTCCTGGCCTTTTGCTGGCCTTTTGCTCACATGTTCTTTCCTGCGTTAT
CCCCTGATTCTGTGGATAACCGTATTACCGCCTTTGAGTGAGCTGATACCGCTCGCCGCAGCCGAACGAC
CGAGCGCAGCGAGTCAGTGAGCGAGGAAGCGGAAGAGCGCCTGATGCGGTATTTTCTCCTTACGCATCTG
TGCGGTATTTCACACCGCATATATGGTGCACTCTCAGTACAATCTGCTCTGATGCCGCATAGTTAAGCCA
GTATACACTCCGCTATCGCTACGTGACTGGGTCATGGCTGCGCCCCGACACCCGCCAACACCCGCTGACG
CGCCCTGACGGGCTTGTCTGCTCCCGGCATCCGCTTACAGACAAGCTGTGACCGTCTCCGGGAGCTGCAT
GTGTCAGAGGTTTTCACCGTCATCACCGAAACGCGCGAGGCAGCTGCGGTAAAGCTCATCAGCGTGGTCG
TGAAGCGATTCACAGATGTCTGCCTGTTCATCCGCGTCCAGCTCGTTGAGTTTCTCCAGAAGCGTTAATG
TCTGGCTTCTGATAAAGCGGGCCATGTTAAGGGCGGTTTTTTCCTGTTTGGTCACTGATGCCTCCGTGTA
AGGGGGATTTCTGTTCATGGGGGTAATGATACCGATGAAACGAGAGAGGATGCTCACGATACGGGTTACT
GATGATGAACATGCCCGGTTACTGGAACGTTGTGAGGGTAAACAACTGGCGGTATGGATGCGGCGGGACC
AGAGAAAAATCACTCAGGGTCAATGCCAGCGCTTCGTTAATACAGATGTAGGTGTTCCACAGGGTAGCCA
GCAGCATCCTGCGATGCAGATCCGGAACATAATGGTGCAGGGCGCTGACTTCCGCGTTTCCAGACTTTAC
GAAACACGGAAACCGAAGACCATTCATGTTGTTGCTCAGGTCGCAGACGTTTTGCAGCAGCAGTCGCTTC
ACGTTCGCTCGCGTATCGGTGATTCATTCTGCTAACCAGTAAGGCAACCCCGCCAGCCTAGCCGGGTCCT
CAACGACAGGAGCACGATCATGCGCACCCGTGGGGCCGCCATGCCGGCGATAATGGCCTGCTTCTCGCCG
AAACGTTTGGTGGCGGGACCAGTGACGAAGGCTTGAGCGAGGGCGTGCAAGATTCCGAATACCGCAAGCG
ACAGGCCGATCATCGTCGCGCTCCAGCGAAAGCGGTCCTCGCCGAAAATGACCCAGAGCGCTGCCGGCAC
CTGTCCTACGAGTTGCATGATAAAGAAGACAGTCATAAGTGCGGCGACGATAGTCATGCCCCGCGCCCAC
CGGAAGGAGCTGACTGGGTTGAAGGCTCTCAAGGGCATCGGTCGAGATCCCGGTGCCTAATGAGTGAGCT
AACTTACATTAATTGCGTTGCGCTCACTGCCCGCTTTCCAGTCGGGAAACCTGTCGTGCCAGCTGCATTA
ATGAATCGGCCAACGCGCGGGGAGAGGCGGTTTGCGTATTGGGCGCCAGGGTGGTTTTTCTTTTCACCAG
TGAGACGGGCAACAGCTGATTGCCCTTCACCGCCTGGCCCTGAGAGAGTTGCAGCAAGCGGTCCACGCTG
GTTTGCCCCAGCAGGCGAAAATCCTGTTTGATGGTGGTTAACGGCGGGATATAACATGAGCTGTCTTCGG
TATCGTCGTATCCCACTACCGAGATATCCGCACCAACGCGCAGCCCGGACTCGGTAATGGCGCGCATTGC
GCCCAGCGCCATCTGATCGTTGGCAACCAGCATCGCAGTGGGAACGATGCCCTCATTCAGCATTTGCATG
GTTTGTTGAAAACCGGACATGGCACTCCAGTCGCCTTCCCGTTCCGCTATCGGCTGAATTTGATTGCGAG
TGAGATATTTATGCCAGCCAGCCAGACGCAGACGCGCCGAGACAGAACTTAATGGGCCCGCTAACAGCGC
GATTTGCTGGTGACCCAATGCGACCAGATGCTCCACGCCCAGTCGCGTACCGTCTTCATGGGAGAAAATA
ATACTGTTGATGGGTGTCTGGTCAGAGACATCAAGAAATAACGCCGGAACATTAGTGCAGGCAGCTTCCA
CAGCAATGGCATCCTGGTCATCCAGCGGATAGTTAATGATCAGCCCACTGACGCGTTGCGCGAGAAGATT
GTGCACCGCCGCTTTACAGGCTTCGACGCCGCTTCGTTCTACCATCGACACCACCACGCTGGCACCCAGT
TGATCGGCGCGAGATTTAATCGCCGCGACAATTTGCGACGGCGCGTGCAGGGCCAGACTGGAGGTGGCAA
CGCCAATCAGCAACGACTGTTTGCCCGCCAGTTGTTGTGCCACGCGGTTGGGAATGTAATTCAGCTCCGC
CATCGCCGCTTCCACTTTTTCCCGCGTTTTCGCAGAAACGTGGCTGGCCTGGTTCACCACGCGGGAAACG
GTCTGATAAGAGACACCGGCATACTCTGCGACATCGTATAACGTTACTGGTTTCACATTCACCACCCTGA
ATTGACTCTCTTCCGGGCGCTATCATGCCATACCGCGAAAGGTTTTGCGCCATTCGATGGTGTCCGGGAT
CTCGACGCTCTCCCTTATGCGACTCCTGCATTAGGAAGCAGCCCAGTAGTAGGTTGAGGCCGTTGAGCAC
CGCCGCCGCAAGGAATG
